>Addgene plasmid #229298 | pXTK061 [Con-Pro_acc3-Broad_PartType8] | addgene full sequence | sequence record 464689 | Addgene NGS Result
TTGAGATCCTTTTTTTCTGCGCGTAATCTGCTGCTTGCAAACAAAAAAACCACCGCTACCAGCGGTGGTT
TGTTTGCCGGATCAAGAGCTACCAACTCTTTTTCCGAAGGTAACTGGCTTCAGCAGAGCGCAGATACCAA
ATACTGTTCTTCTAGTGTAGCCGTAGTTAGGCCACCACTTCAAGAACTCTGTAGCACCGCCTACATACCT
CGCTCTGCTAATCCTGTTACCAGTGGCTGCTGCCAGTGGCGATAAGTCGTGTCTTACCGGGTTGGACTCA
AGACGATAGTTACCGGATAAGGCGCAGCGGTCGGGCTGAACGGGGGGTTCGTGCACACAGCCCAGCTTGG
AGCGAACGACCTACACCGAACTGAGATACCTACAGCGTGAGCTATGAGAAAGCGCCACGCTTCCCGAAGG
GAGAAAGGCGGACAGGTATCCGGTAAGCGGCAGGGTCGGAACAGGAGAGCGCACGAGGGAGCTTCCAGGG
GGAAACGCCTGGTATCTTTATAGTCCTGTCGGGTTTCGCCACCTCTGACTTGAGCGTCGATTTTTGTGAT
GCTCGTCAGGGGGGCGGAGCCTATGGAAAAACGCCAGCAACGCGAGTCGGTCTCTGCTGTGACATAAGCC
TGTTCGGTTCGTAAACTGTAATGCAAGTAGCGTATGCGCTCACGCAACTGGTCCAGAACCTTGACCGAAC
GCAGCGGTGGTAACGGCGCAGTGGCGGTTTTCATGGCTTGTTATGACTGTTTTTTTGTACAGCCTATGCC
TCGGGCATCCAAGCAGCAAGCGCGTTACGCCGTGGGTCGATGTTTGATGTTATGGAGCAGCAACGAATGT
GAGACCAGAGTAGCCCGCCTAATGAGCGGGCTTTTTTTTAATTCCCCTATTTGTTTATTTTTCTAAATAC
ATTCAAATATGTATCCGCTCATGAGACAATAACCCTGATAAATGCTTCAATAATATTGAAAAAGGAAGAG
TATGAGCATTCAGCATTTTCGTGTGGCGCTGATTCCGTTTTTTGCGGCGTTTTGCCTGCCGGTGTTTGCG
CATCCGGAAACCCTGGTGAAAGTGAAAGATGCGGAAGATCAACTGGGTGCGCGCGTGGGCTATATTGAAC
TGGATCTGAACAGCGGCAAAATTCTGGAATCTTTTCGTCCGGAAGAACGTTTTCCGATGATGAGCACCTT
TAAAGTGCTGCTGTGCGGTGCGGTTCTGAGCCGTGTGGATGCGGGCCAGGAACAACTGGGCCGTCGTATT
CATTATAGCCAGAACGATCTGGTGGAATATAGCCCGGTGACCGAAAAACATCTGACCGATGGCATGACCG
TGCGTGAACTGTGCAGCGCGGCGATTACCATGAGCGATAACACCGCGGCGAACCTGCTGCTGACGACCAT
TGGCGGTCCGAAAGAACTGACCGCGTTTCTGCATAACATGGGCGATCATGTGACCCGTCTGGATCGTTGG
GAACCGGAACTGAACGAAGCGATTCCGAACGATGAACGTGATACCACCATGCCGGCAGCAATGGCGACCA
CCCTGCGTAAACTGCTGACGGGTGAGCTGCTGACCCTGGCAAGCCGCCAGCAACTGATTGATTGGATGGA
AGCGGATAAAGTGGCGGGTCCGCTGCTGCGTAGCGCGCTGCCGGCTGGCTGGTTTATTGCGGATAAAAGC
GGTGCGGGCGAACGTGGCAGCCGTGGCATTATTGCGGCGCTGGGCCCGGATGGTAAACCGAGCCGTATTG
TGGTGATTTATACCACCGGCAGCCAGGCGACGATGGATGAACGTAACCGTCAGATTGCGGAAATTGGCGC
GAGCCTGATTAAACATTGGTAAACCGATACAATTAAAGGCTCCTTTTGGAGCCTTTTTTTTTGGACGACC
CTTGTCAGATCAAAGGATCTTC
Features (pLannotate 1.2.2; 5 found; start..end, strand, type, name):
      1..589     +  rep_origin     ori: high-copy-number ColE1/pMB1/pBR322/pUC origin of replication
    620..647     +  promoter       Pc promoter: intI1 (promoter lies within the coding sequence); class 1 integron promoter
    890..981     +  promoter       AmpR promoter: bla
    982..1839    +  CDS            bla: BLAT_ECOLX - Experimental evidence at protein level: Swiss-Prot protein existence level 1. TEM-type are the most prevalent beta-lactamases in enterobacteria; they hydrolyze the beta-lactam bond in susceptible beta-lactam antibiotics, thus conferring resistance to penicillins and cephalosporins. TEM-3 and TEM-4 are capable of hydrolyzing cefotaxime and ceftazidime. TEM-5 is capable of hydrolyzing ceftazidime. TEM-6 is capable of hydrolyzing ceftazidime and aztreonam. TEM-8/CAZ-2, TEM- 16/CAZ-7 and TEM-24/CAZ-6 are markedly active against ceftazidime. IRT- 4 shows resistance to beta-lactamase in
   1846..1885    +  terminator     fd terminator: central terminator from bacteriophage fd (Otsuka and Kunisawa, 1982)
