[The description below was written by a language model from this plasmid's Addgene catalogue record and pLannotate feature annotations shown in this document.]
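Description:
pXTK061 [Con-Pro_acc3-Broad_PartType8] is a small (about 1.9 kb) Golden Gate part plasmid from the XanthoMoClo modular cloning toolkit, which was developed for genetic engineering of bacteria in the genera Xanthobacter and Roseixanthobacter. It is built on the pXTK backbone and catalogued as a bacterial expression vector, but its role is to store one standardized part for assembly into larger constructs, not to express anything itself. It is propagated in E. coli under ampicillin selection. The feature table shows a TEM-type bla beta-lactamase gene driven by its native AmpR promoter and followed by a bacteriophage fd terminator. Replication depends on a ColE1/pMB1-family origin. The annotation software labels this origin high-copy, whereas the catalogue entry lists the plasmid as low copy, and the record does not resolve the discrepancy.

The payload is a synthetic constitutive promoter part, the "acc3 Promoter (Broad)", formatted as a Part Type 8 element in the toolkit's assembly scheme. The only annotated feature in the region between the origin and the resistance cassette is a short match to the Pc promoter of class 1 integrons, the promoter that naturally drives integron gene cassettes. This match presumably corresponds to the core of the deposited promoter part, although the record does not explicitly equate the two. The "Broad" label suggests activity across a range of hosts, but this is not explained in the fields given. The Type IIS restriction sites and overhangs that define the part position are not annotated, and the cloning sites are recorded as unknown. The plasmid is meant as a promoter donor in Golden Gate assemblies.
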