Addgene plasmid #229298: pXTK061 [Con-Pro_acc3-Broad_PartType8]
Purpose: XanthoMoClo Golden Gate Part Plasmid for cloning, contains Constitutive-Promoter_acc3-Broad_PartType8
Depositing lab: Michael Springer. Depositing organization: Harvard Medical School. Publication: XanthoMoClo horizontal line A Robust Modular Cloning Genetic Toolkit for the Genera Xanthobacter and Roseixanthobacter. Soltysiak MPM, Ory ALH, Lee AD, Christophersen CE, Jalihal AP, Springer M. ACS Synth Biol. 2025 Apr 18;14(4):1173-1190. doi: 10.1021/acssynbio.4c00806. Epub 2025 Mar 13. PubMed 40080684.
Backbone
  Vector backbone: pXTK
  Vector type: Bacterial Expression
Growth in bacteria
  Bacterial resistance: Ampicillin, 100 μg/mL
  Growth temperature: 37°C
  Growth strain: DH5alpha
  Copy number: Low Copy
Gene/Insert
  Gene/Insert name: acc3 Promoter (Broad) (alt name: Constitutive-Promoter_acc3-Broad_PartType8)
  Species: Synthetic
  Cloning method: Restriction Enzyme; 5′ cloning site unknown (unknown if destroyed)
Terms and licenses: Academic/Nonprofit Terms; Industry Terms: Not Available to Industry
How to cite: pXTK061 [Con-Pro_acc3-Broad_PartType8] was a gift from Michael Springer (Addgene plasmid # 229298 ; http://n2t.net/addgene:229298 ; RRID:Addgene_229298)
